>Addgene plasmid #34227 | KHBD00069 | depositor partial sequence | sequence record 40794 | KHBD00069 sequence 987 bps
ATGACTGAAGTACAATATAAAGAGGCCGAGATCTTGGCTCTACTACCACATACATATGAGGATGAGGAGC
TGTCCTTAAACACAGAAGAGCTACAGTTCGAGGAACTCAATGAGAGAAGCCAGCACCAGCAAGGCGGATC
TCCGTCCTTCGTCTGCAGACGCTGTCCAGCGCTATTCCTCACCAGGGAGGAGTTGGCCGCCCATCGGCCC
ACACACCGATACCAGGGTGGACAGCAAACGCCCGCGTCGGAGCATGCCTGCGACGCGTGTGGAAGGGTCT
TCCAAAAGCACAACGCCCTTGTGGATCACATGAATGCCCACAACGACGTGCGGAACTATCCGTGTCCCGA
GTGTCCGGCGCGCTTTGTGCAGCGCAGCAATAGGGAGTGTCACCTGAAGAACGTTCATCGGAAGGTGTAC
CTGCACTCCTGTCCAGAACCGGGCTGCAAGAAGCGTTTCCAGCAGAGGCGGGAGTGTGATCAGCATGTGA
AGACGGTCCACCAGAATGAGCGGAACCTCGTTTGCGACACCTGCAGTGCCCGCTTCAGCCATCCTGTAAA
TTATAGAAAGCACTTGGCGTCCCATGGCTCCGCGAAGAGCTACGGCTGTCCGATCTGTGGAAAGCTCTTC
GGACGGCCCGAAAACAGGGATGTTCATCTCTTCGTCCATAGTATCTGTAAGGCCTATATATGCTCCGTCT
GCGGAGCAGATTATATGCGGCGCAATCAGTTGATACGCCATGGCTTGGCCAGTGGCCACCACAACGATCC
GATTGTCCGCCAAAAACCGCAGTTTAGTCCGGCCCTTGCTGCGAAGAATCGAAGCCAGAGAAGCGCAATA
GACGAGTCCCAGGACGAGGAGCTCCAATGGCTGAAAGGAGTTGACGCCCTCGACAGCGCAGGATACCTGG
AGAATTCACAATTTTCGAACACCGGCAAGATGACTGCCATATTTGCAGAGGACGAAAACGAAAGCGAGTT
ATTCAAT
