>Addgene plasmid #34227 | KHBD00069 | addgene partial sequence | sequence record 41824 | M13-Rev 5'-CAGGAAACAGCTATGACC-3'
TTTTATTTTGACTGATAGTGACCTGTTCGTTGCAACAAATTGATAAGCAATGCTTTCTTATAATGCCAAC
TTTGTACAAGAAAGTTGGCAAATTGAATAACTCGCTTTCGTTTTCGTCCTCTGCAAATATGGCAGTCATC
TTGCCGGTGTTCGAAAATTGTGAATTCTCCAGGTATCCTGCGCTGTCGAGGGCGTCAACTCCTTTCAGCC
ATTGGAGCTCCTCGTCCTGGGACTCGTCTATTGCGCTTCTCTGGCTTCGATTCTTCGCAGCAAGGGCCGG
ACTAAACTGCGGTTTTTGGCGGACAATCGGATCGTTGTGGTGGCCACTGGCCAAGCCATGGCGTATCAAC
TGATTGCGCCGCATATAATCTGCTCCGCAGACGGAGCATATATAGGCCTTACAGATACTATGGACGAAGA
GATGAACATCCCTGTTTTCGGGCCGTCCGAAGAGCTTTCCACAGATCGGACAGCCGTAGCTCTTCGCGGA
GCCATGGGACGCCAAGTGCTTTCTATAATTTACAGGATGGCTGAAGCGGGCACTGCAGGTGTCGCAAACG
AGGTTCCGCTCATTCTGGTGGACCGTCTTCACATGCTGATCACACTCCCGCCTCTGCTGGAAACGCTTCT
TGCAGCCCGGTTCTGGACAGGAGTGCAGGTACACCTTCCGATGAACGTTCTTCAGGTGACACTCCCTATT
GCTGCGCTGCACAAAGCGCGCCGGACACTCGGGACACGGATAGTTCCGCACGTCGTTGTGGGCATTCATG
TGATCCACAAG
