[The description below was written by a language model from this plasmid's Addgene catalogue record.]
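Description:
KHBD00069 is a Gateway entry-type clone built in the pDONR221 donor vector backbone (Invitrogen), carrying the open reading frame of the Drosophila melanogaster gene CG11398 (FBgn0040366). The backbone contributes about 2.5 kb and the insert is recorded as 987 bp. The plasmid is maintained in E. coli as a high-copy construct under kanamycin selection. No feature table accompanies the record, so individual elements such as the origin of replication and the attachment sites are not itemised. As is usual for a pDONR221-derived clone made by Gateway recombination, the insert would be expected to sit between recombination sites that allow it to be moved into destination vectors. M13 forward and reverse primer sites flank the insert for sequence verification.

The vector itself is a shuttle for the ORF rather than an expression construct: the record lists no promoter, tag or reporter, and expression depends on whichever destination vector the ORF is later transferred into. The depositor notes that ORFs in this collection were cloned open-ended, without a stop codon, which permits in-frame C-terminal fusions after transfer and also means that a stop codon must be supplied by the destination vector.

The clone belongs to a collection associated with work on automated protein–DNA interaction screening of Drosophila regulatory elements. This suggests that its intended use is as a source ORF for generating fusion constructs for such interaction assays, although the record does not describe the function of CG11398 or the specific downstream vectors used.
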