Addgene plasmid #34227: KHBD00069
Depositing lab: Bart Deplancke. Depositing organization: Swiss Federal Institute of Technology (EPFL). Publication: Automated protein-DNA interaction screening of Drosophila regulatory elements. Korneel Hens, Jean-Daniel Feuz, Alina Isakova, Antonina Lagovitina, Andreas Massouras, Julien Bryois, Patrick Callaerts, Susan E. Celniker, Bart Deplancke. Nat Methods. 2011 Oct 30;8(12):1065-70. 10.1038/nmeth.1763 PubMed 22037703.
Backbone
  Vector backbone: pDONR221
  Backbone manufacturer: Invitrogen
  Backbone size w/o insert (bp): 2536
  Vector type: Gateway Donor Vector
Growth in bacteria
  Bacterial resistance: Kanamycin, 50 μg/mL
  Growth temperature: 37°C
  Growth strain: DH5alpha
  Copy number: High Copy
Gene/Insert
  Gene/Insert name: CG11398 (alt names: FBgn0040366; CG11398)
  Species: D. melanogaster (fly)
  Insert size (bp): 987
  Entrez Gene: CG11398 (a.k.a. Dmel_CG11398, Dmel\CG11398, EG:BACR42I17.11)
  Cloning method: Gateway Cloning
  Sequencing primers: 5′ M13F; 3′ M13R
Terms and licenses: Academic/Nonprofit Terms; Industry Terms: Not Available to Industry
Depositor comments: Please note that the ORFs in this collection were cloned open-ended (without a stop codon).
How to cite: KHBD00069 was a gift from Bart Deplancke (Addgene plasmid # 34227 ; http://n2t.net/addgene:34227 ; RRID:Addgene_34227)
